Addgene plasmid #71548: pJK131
Purpose: Produces Geobacillus stearothermophilus (Bacillus stearothermophilus) alanine racemase (alr)
Depositing lab: T. J. Kappock. Depositing organization: Washington University in Saint Louis. Publication: Alanine racemase from the acidophile Acetobacter aceti. Francois JA, Kappock TJ. Protein Expr Purif. 2007 Jan;51(1):39-48. Epub 2006 Jun 6. 10.1016/j.pep.2006.05.016 PubMed 16843006.
Backbone
  Vector backbone: pET23a
  Backbone size w/o insert (bp): 3666
  Total vector size (bp): 4790
  Vector type: Bacterial Expression
Growth in bacteria
  Bacterial resistance: Ampicillin, 100 μg/mL
  Growth temperature: 37°C
  Growth strain: DH5alpha
  Copy number: High Copy
Gene/Insert
  Gene/Insert name: Alanine racemase (alt name: alr)
  Species: Geobacillus stearothermophilus
  GenBank ID: AAA22220 M19142
  Promoter: T7
  Cloning method: Restriction Enzyme; 5′ cloning site NdeI (not destroyed); 3′ cloning site EcoRI (not destroyed)
  Sequencing primers: 5′ T7 promoter; 3′ T7 terminator
Terms and licenses: Academic/Nonprofit Terms; Industry Terms: Not Available to Industry
How to cite: pJK131 was a gift from T. J. Kappock (Addgene plasmid # 71548 ; http://n2t.net/addgene:71548 ; RRID:Addgene_71548)
