[The description below was written by a language model from this plasmid's Addgene catalogue record and pLannotate feature annotations shown in this document.]
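Description:
pJK131 is a bacterial expression plasmid built on the pET23a backbone that produces alanine racemase (alr, also known as dal) from the thermophile Geobacillus stearothermophilus (formerly Bacillus stearothermophilus). The 4,790 bp plasmid is maintained in E. coli through a ColE1/pMB1-type origin and is selected with ampicillin via the β-lactamase gene and its native promoter. The annotation also detects the pBR322-derived bom region, a rop coding sequence and an f1 phage origin, which permits single-stranded DNA production. The catalogue lists the plasmid as high copy, although rop, as annotated, normally acts to restrain copy number.

The alr coding sequence was inserted between the NdeI and EcoRI sites, both of which are retained. It lies downstream of a T7 promoter and the efficient ribosome binding site from T7 gene 10, with a T7 terminator closing the transcription unit. Expression therefore depends on a host that supplies T7 RNA polymerase, while a strain such as DH5alpha serves only for propagation. A short histidine-tag fragment and a fragment resembling a T7 gene 10B-derived solubility tag are annotated downstream of the alr open reading frame. These appear to be residual vector sequence, and the record does not say whether the His tag is fused in frame to the enzyme or separated from it by a stop codon.

The encoded enzyme interconverts L-alanine and D-alanine and has weak activity on serine. The plasmid is intended for recombinant production of this well-characterised racemase, and the associated work concerns alanine racemase from the acidophile Acetobacter aceti.
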