Features (pLannotate 1.2.2; 13 found; start..end, strand, type, name):
     12..467     +  rep_origin     f1 ori (sequence partly withheld): f1 bacteriophage origin of replication; arrow indicates direction of (+) strand synthesis
    494..598     +  promoter       AmpR promoter: bla
    599..1459    +  CDS            AmpR: β-lactamase; bla; confers resistance to ampicillin, carbenicillin, and related antibiotics
   1630..2218    +  rep_origin     ori: high-copy-number ColE1/pMB1/pBR322/pUC origin of replication
   2404..2546    -  misc_feature   bom: basis of mobility region from pBR322
   2648..2839    -  CDS            rop: Rop protein, which maintains plasmids at low copy number; rop
   2856..3236    +  CDS            YPB1_ECOLX: Protein predicted: Swiss-Prot protein existence level 4. From Escherichia coli.
   3348..3366    +  promoter       T7 promoter: promoter for bacteriophage T7 RNA polymerase
   3398..3420    +  RBS            RBS: efficient ribosome binding site from bacteriophage T7 gene 10 (Olins and Rangwala, 1989)
   3428..4591    +  CDS            alr: ALR_GEOSE - Also known as dal. Experimental evidence at protein level: Swiss-Prot protein existence level 1. Catalyzes the interconversion of L-alanine and D-alanine. Also weakly active on serine. From Geobacillus stearothermophilus (Bacillus stearothermophilus).
   4634..4651    +  CDS            9xHis (fragment): 9xHis affinity tag
   4661..4710    +  CDS            SET1 (fragment): solubility-enhancement tag derived from T7 phage gene 10B
   4718..4765    +  terminator     T7 terminator: transcription terminator for bacteriophage T7 RNA polymerase
>Addgene plasmid #71548 | pJK131 | depositor full sequence | sequence record 141128 | Full plasmid sequence
TGGCGAATGGG
[124 nt withheld, positions 12-135]
C
[91 nt withheld, positions 137-227]
A
[49 nt withheld, positions 229-277]
CCTTTGACGTTGGAGTCCACGTTCTTT
[37 nt withheld, positions 305-341]
ACCCTATCTCGGTCTATTCTTTTGATTTATAAGGGATTTTGCCGATTTCGGCCTATTGGTTAAAAAATGA
GCTGATTTAACAAAAATTTAACGCGAATTTTAACAAAATATTAACGTTTACAATTTCAGGTGGCACTTTT
CGGGGAAATGTGCGCGGAACCCCTATTTGTTTATTTTTCTAAATACATTCAAATATGTATCCGCTCATGA
GACAATAACCCTGATAAATGCTTCAATAATATTGAAAAAGGAAGAGTATGAGTATTCAACATTTCCGTGT
CGCCCTTATTCCCTTTTTTGCGGCATTTTGCCTTCCTGTTTTTGCTCACCCAGAAACGCTGGTGAAAGTA
AAAGATGCTGAAGATCAGTTGGGTGCACGAGTGGGTTACATCGAACTGGATCTCAACAGCGGTAAGATCC
TTGAGAGTTTTCGCCCCGAAGAACGTTTTCCAATGATGAGCACTTTTAAAGTTCTGCTATGTGGCGCGGT
ATTATCCCGTATTGACGCCGGGCAAGAGCAACTCGGTCGCCGCATACACTATTCTCAGAATGACTTGGTT
GAGTACTCACCAGTCACAGAAAAGCATCTTACGGATGGCATGACAGTAAGAGAATTATGCAGTGCTGCCA
TAACCATGAGTGATAACACTGCGGCCAACTTACTTCTGACAACGATCGGAGGACCGAAGGAGCTAACCGC
TTTTTTGCACAACATGGGGGATCATGTAACTCGCCTTGATCGTTGGGAACCGGAGCTGAATGAAGCCATA
CCAAACGACGAGCGTGACACCACGATGCCTGCAGCAATGGCAACAACGTTGCGCAAACTATTAACTGGCG
AACTACTTACTCTAGCTTCCCGGCAACAATTAATAGACTGGATGGAGGCGGATAAAGTTGCAGGACCACT
TCTGCGCTCGGCCCTTCCGGCTGGCTGGTTTATTGCTGATAAATCTGGAGCCGGTGAGCGTGGGTCTCGC
GGTATCATTGCAGCACTGGGGCCAGATGGTAAGCCCTCCCGTATCGTAGTTATCTACACGACGGGGAGTC
AGGCAACTATGGATGAACGAAATAGACAGATCGCTGAGATAGGTGCCTCACTGATTAAGCATTGGTAACT
GTCAGACCAAGTTTACTCATATATACTTTAGATTGATTTAAAACTTCATTTTTAATTTAAAAGGATCTAG
GTGAAGATCCTTTTTGATAATCTCATGACCAAAATCCCTTAACGTGAGTTTTCGTTCCACTGAGCGTCAG
ACCCCGTAGAAAAGATCAAAGGATCTTCTTGAGATCCTTTTTTTCTGCGCGTAATCTGCTGCTTGCAAAC
AAAAAAACCACCGCTACCAGCGGTGGTTTGTTTGCCGGATCAAGAGCTACCAACTCTTTTTCCGAAGGTA
ACTGGCTTCAGCAGAGCGCAGATACCAAATACTGTCCTTCTAGTGTAGCCGTAGTTAGGCCACCACTTCA
AGAACTCTGTAGCACCGCCTACATACCTCGCTCTGCTAATCCTGTTACCAGTGGCTGCTGCCAGTGGCGA
TAAGTCGTGTCTTACCGGGTTGGACTCAAGACGATAGTTACCGGATAAGGCGCAGCGGTCGGGCTGAACG
GGGGGTTCGTGCACACAGCCCAGCTTGGAGCGAACGACCTACACCGAACTGAGATACCTACAGCGTGAGC
TATGAGAAAGCGCCACGCTTCCCGAAGGGAGAAAGGCGGACAGGTATCCGGTAAGCGGCAGGGTCGGAAC
AGGAGAGCGCACGAGGGAGCTTCCAGGGGGAAACGCCTGGTATCTTTATAGTCCTGTCGGGTTTCGCCAC
CTCTGACTTGAGCGTCGATTTTTGTGATGCTCGTCAGGGGGGCGGAGCCTATGGAAAAACGCCAGCAACG
CGGCCTTTTTACGGTTCCTGGCCTTTTGCTGGCCTTTTGCTCACATGTTCTTTCCTGCGTTATCCCCTGA
TTCTGTGGATAACCGTATTACCGCCTTTGAGTGAGCTGATACCGCTCGCCGCAGCCGAACGACCGAGCGC
AGCGAGTCAGTGAGCGAGGAAGCGGAAGAGCGCCTGATGCGGTATTTTCTCCTTACGCATCTGTGCGGTA
TTTCACACCGCATATATGGTGCACTCTCAGTACAATCTGCTCTGATGCCGCATAGTTAAGCCAGTATACA
CTCCGCTATCGCTACGTGACTGGGTCATGGCTGCGCCCCGACACCCGCCAACACCCGCTGACGCGCCCTG
ACGGGCTTGTCTGCTCCCGGCATCCGCTTACAGACAAGCTGTGACCGTCTCCGGGAGCTGCATGTGTCAG
AGGTTTTCACCGTCATCACCGAAACGCGCGAGGCAGCTGCGGTAAAGCTCATCAGCGTGGTCGTGAAGCG
ATTCACAGATGTCTGCCTGTTCATCCGCGTCCAGCTCGTTGAGTTTCTCCAGAAGCGTTAATGTCTGGCT
TCTGATAAAGCGGGCCATGTTAAGGGCGGTTTTTTCCTGTTTGGTCACTGATGCCTCCGTGTAAGGGGGA
TTTCTGTTCATGGGGGTAATGATACCGATGAAACGAGAGAGGATGCTCACGATACGGGTTACTGATGATG
AACATGCCCGGTTACTGGAACGTTGTGAGGGTAAACAACTGGCGGTATGGATGCGGCGGGACCAGAGAAA
AATCACTCAGGGTCAATGCCAGCGCTTCGTTAATACAGATGTAGGTGTTCCACAGGGTAGCCAGCAGCAT
CCTGCGATGCAGATCCGGAACATAATGGTGCAGGGCGCTGACTTCCGCGTTTCCAGACTTTACGAAACAC
GGAAACCGAAGACCATTCATGTTGTTGCTCAGGTCGCAGACGTTTTGCAGCAGCAGTCGCTTCACGTTCG
CTCGCGTATCGGTGATTCATTCTGCTAACCAGTAAGGCAACCCCGCCAGCCTAGCCGGGTCCTCAACGAC
AGGAGCACGATCATGCGCACCCGTGGCCAGGACCCAACGCTGCCCGAGATCTCGATCCCGCGAAATTAAT
ACGACTCACTATAGGGAGACCACAACGGTTTCCCTCTAGAAATAATTTTGTTTAACTTTAAGAAGGAGAT
ATACATATGAACGACTTTCATCGCGATACGTGGGCGGAAGTGGATTTGGACGCCATTTACGACAATGTGG
AGAATTTGCGCCGTTTGCTGCCGGACGACACGCACATTATGGCGGTCGTGAAGGCGAACGCCTATGGACA
TGGGGATGTGCAGGTGGCAAGGACAGCGCTCGAAGCGGGGGCCTCCCGCCTGGCGGTTGCCTTTTTGGAT
GAGGCGCTCGCTTTAAGGGAAAAAGGAATCGAAGCGCCGATTCTAGTTCTCGGGGCTTCCCGTCCAGCTG
ATGCGGCGCTGGCCGCCCAGCAGCGCATTGCCCTGACCGTGTTCCGCTCCGACTGGTTGGAAGAAGCGTC
CGCCCTTTACAGCGGCCCTTTTCCTATTCATTTCCATTTGAAAATGGACACCGGCATGGGACGGCTTGGA
GTGAAAGACGAGGAAGAGACGAAACGAATCGTAGCGCTGATTGAGCGCCATCCGCATTTTGTGCTTGAAG
GGGTGTACACGCATTTTGCGACTGCGGATGAGGTGAACACCGATTATTTTTCCTATCAGTATACCCGTTT
TTTGCACATGCTCGAATGGCTGCCGTCGCGCCCGCCGCTCGTCCATTGCGCCAACAGCGCAGCGTCGCTC
CGTTTCCCTGACCGGACGTTCAATATGGTCCGCTTCGGCATTGCCATGTATGGGCTTGCCCCGTCGCCCG
GCATCAAGCCGCTGCTGCCGTATCCATTAAAAGAAGCATTTTCGCTCCATAGCCGCCTCGTACACGTCAA
AAAACTGCAACCAGGCGAAAAGGTGAGCTATGGTGCGACGTACACTGCGCAGACGGAGGAGTGGATCGGG
ACGATTCCGATCGGCTATGCGGACGGCTGGCTCCGCCGCCTGCAGCACTTTCATGTCCTTGTTGACGGAC
AAAAGGCGCCGATTGTCGGCCGCATTTGCATGGACCAGTGCATGATCCGCCTGCCTGGTCCGCTGCCGGT
CGGCACGAAGGTGACACTGATTGGTCGCCAAGGGGACGAGGTAATTTCCATTGATGATGTCGCTCGCCAT
TTGGAAACGATCAACTACGAAGTGCCTTGCACGATCAGTTATCGAGTGCCCCGTATTTTTTTTCGCCATA
AGCGTATAATGGAAGTGAGAAACGCCATTGGCCGCGGGGAAAGCAGTGCATAGAATTCGAGCTCCGTCGA
CAAGCTTGCGGCCGCACTCGAGCACCACCACCACCACCACTGAGATCCGGCTGCTAACAAAGCCCGAAAG
GAAGCTGAGTTGGCTGCTGCCACCGCTGAGCAATAACTAGCATAACCCCTTGGGGCCTCTAAACGGGTCT
TGAGGGGTTTTTTGCTGAAAGGAGGAACTATATCCGGAT
