>Addgene plasmid #71548 | pJK131 | addgene partial sequence | sequence record 141129 | T7 5'-TAATACGACTCACTATAGGG-3'
TTTTGTTTAACTTTAAGAAGGAGATATACATATGAACGACTTTCATCGCGATACGTGGGCGGAAGTGGAT
TTGGACGCCATTTACGACAATGTGGAGAATTTGCGCCGTTTGCTGCCGGACGACACGCACATTATGGCGG
TCGTGAAGGCGAACGCCTATGGACATGGGGATGTGCAGGTGGCAAGGACAGCGCTCGAAGCGGGGGCCTC
CCGCCTGGCGGTTGCCTTTTTGGATGAGGCGCTCGCTTTAAGGGAAAAAGGAATCGAAGCGCCGATTCTA
GTTCTCGGGGCTTCCCGTCCAGCTGATGCGGCGCTGGCCGCCCAGCAGCGCATTGCCCTGACCGTGTTCC
GCTCCGACTGGTTGGAAGAAGCGTCCGCCCTTTACAGCGGCCCTTTTCCTATTCATTTCCATTTGAAAAT
GGACACCGGCATGGGACGGCTTGGAGTGAAAGACGAGGAAGAGACGAAACGAATCGTAGCGCTGATTGAG
CGCCATCCGCATTTTGTGCTTGAAGGGGTGTACACGCATTTTGCGACTGCGGATGAGGTGAACACCGATT
ATTTTTCCTATCAGTATACCCGTTTTTTGCACATGCTCGAATGGCTGCCGTCGCGCCCGCCGCTCGTCCA
TTGCGCCAACAGCGCAGCGTCGCTCCGTTTCCCTGACCGGACGTTCAATATGGTCCGCTTCGGCATTGCC
ATGTATGGGCTTGCCCCGTCGCCCGGCATCAAGCCGCTGCTGCCGTATCCATTAAAAGAAGCATTTTCGC
TCCATAGCCGCCTCGTACACGTCAAAAAACTGCAACCAGGCGAAAAGGTGAGCTATGGTGCGACGTACAC
TGCGCAGACGGAGGAGTGGATCGGGACGATTCCGATCGGCTATGCGGACGGCTGGCTCCGCCGCCTGCAG
CACTTTCATGTCCTTGTTGACGGACAAAAGGCGCCGATTGTCGGCCGCATTTGCATGGACCAGTG
