>Addgene plasmid #71548 | pJK131 | addgene partial sequence | sequence record 141130 | T7term 5'-GCTAGTTATTGCTCAGCGG-3'
TTTCGGGCTTTGTTAGCAGCCGGATCTCAGTGGTGGTGGTGGTGGTGCTCGAGTGCGGCCGCAAGCTTGT
CGACGGAGCTCGAATTCTATGCACTGCTTTCCCCGCGGCCAATGGCGTTTCTCACTTCCATTATACGCTT
ATGGCGAAAAAAAATACGGGGCACTCGATAACTGATCGTGCAAGGCACTTCGTAGTTGATCGTTTCCAAA
TGGCGAGCGACATCATCAATGGAAATTACCTCGTCCCCTTGGCGACCAATCAGTGTCACCTTCGTGCCGA
CCGGCAGCGGACCAGGCAGGCGGATCATGCACTGGTCCATGCAAATGCGGCCGACAATCGGCGCCTTTTG
TCCGTCAACAAGGACATGAAAGTGCTGCAGGCGGCGGAGCCAGCCGTCCGCATAGCCGATCGGAATCGTC
CCGATCCACTCCTCCGTCTGCGCAGTGTACGTCGCACCATAGCTCACCTTTTCGCCTGGTTGCAGTTTTT
TGACGTGTACGAGGCGGCTATGGAGCGAAAATGCTTCTTTTAATGGATACGGCAGCAGCGGCTTGATGCC
GGGCGACGGGGCAAGCCCATACATGGCAATGCCGAAGCGGACCATATTGAACGTCCGGTCAGGGAAACGG
AGCGACGCTGCGCTGTTGGCGCAATGGACGAGCGGCGGGCGCGACGGCAGCCATTCGAGCATGTGCAAAA
AACGGGTATACTGATAGGAAAAATAATCGGTGTTCACCTCATCCGCAGTCGCAAAATGCGTGTACACCCC
TTCAAGCACAAAATGCGGATGGCGCTCAATCAGCGCTACGATTCGTTTCGTCTCTTCCTCGTCTTTCACT
CCAAGCCGTCCCATGCCGGTGTCCATTTTCAAATGGAAATGAATAGGAAAAGGGCCGCTGTAAAGGGCGG
ACGCTTCTTCTACAC
